Addgene plasmid #160142: pI1-MTU-DO-HIS
Purpose: (Empty Backbone) Integrative vector for K. marxianus, targeting the LAC4 locus. Histidine selection.
Depositing lab: John Morrissey. Depositing organization: University College Cork. Publication: Rational engineering of Kluyveromyces marxianus to create a chassis for the production of aromatic products. Rajkumar AS, Morrissey JP. Microb Cell Fact. 2020 Nov 11;19(1):207. doi: 10.1186/s12934-020-01461-7. PubMed 33176787.
Backbone
  Vector backbone: Constructed from MoClo Yeast Toolkit (Kit # 1000000061) and own yeast homology arms (Addgene plasmids 125030 and 125063)
  Backbone manufacturer: Partially Addgene
  Backbone size (bp): 4904
  Vector type: Yeast Expression ; Kluyveromyces marxianus
  Promoter: n/a
  Selectable markers: HIS3
Growth in bacteria
  Bacterial resistance: Kanamycin, 50 μg/mL
  Growth temperature: 37°C
  Growth strain: DH5alpha
  Copy number: High Copy
Gene/Insert
  Sequencing primers: 5′ tttgctggccttttgctc; 3′ gtatgcagcagctttaaataat
Terms and licenses: Academic/Nonprofit Terms; Industry Terms: Not Available to Industry
How to cite: pI1-MTU-DO-HIS was a gift from John Morrissey (Addgene plasmid # 160142 ; http://n2t.net/addgene:160142 ; RRID:Addgene_160142)
