[The description below was written by a language model from this plasmid's Addgene catalogue record and pLannotate feature annotations shown in this document.]
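Description:
pI1-MTU-DO-HIS is an empty integrative backbone for the yeast Kluyveromyces marxianus, assembled from MoClo Yeast Toolkit parts together with the depositors' own yeast homology arms. It carries no yeast replication origin in the annotated features, consistent with its role as a vector that must recombine into the chromosome to be maintained. In E. coli it is propagated through a high-copy ColE1/pUC-type origin and selected with kanamycin via the aph(3')-Ia KanR gene. Selection in yeast relies on the S. cerevisiae HIS3 gene under its own promoter, which complements histidine auxotrophy in a suitable host strain.

Two LAC4 (β-galactosidase) fragments, annotated by similarity to the K. lactis protein, act as the homology arms that direct integration to the LAC4 locus. They bracket the bacterial KanR–ori segment on one side and the yeast-facing region on the other, so that the HIS3 marker and any assembled cargo lie between the arms in the integrating fragment while the bacterial maintenance sequences are left out. The cargo position is occupied by a superfolder GFP coding sequence followed by the rrnB T1 and T7Te bacterial terminators. This looks like the toolkit-style GFP dropout placeholder ("DO" in the name), which is replaced by transcription units during Golden Gate assembly and allows visual screening of colonies, although the record does not describe this explicitly. No promoter for a gene of interest is supplied, as expected for an empty backbone.

The catalogue gives a backbone size of 4,904 bp, whereas the sequenced record is 5,928 nt; the record does not explain the difference. The associated work concerns engineering K. marxianus as a chassis for the production of aromatic products.
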