Features (pLannotate 1.2.2; 9 found; start..end, strand, type, name):
    706..777     +  terminator     rrnB T1 terminator: transcription terminator T1 from the E. coli rrnB gene
    793..820     +  terminator     T7Te terminator: phage T7 early transcription terminator
   1081..1268    +  promoter       HIS3 promoter: S. cerevisiae HIS3
   1269..1928    +  CDS            HIS3: HIS7_YEAST - Experimental evidence at protein level: Swiss-Prot protein existence level 1. From Saccharomyces cerevisiae (strain ATCC 204508 / S288c) (Baker's yeast).
   2130..3023    -  CDS            LAC4 (fragment): BGAL_KLULA - Experimental evidence at protein level: Swiss-Prot protein existence level 1. From Kluyveromyces lactis (strain ATCC 8585 / CBS 2359 / DSM 70799 / NBRC 1267 / NRRL Y-1140 / WM37) (Yeast) (Candida sphaerica).
   3076..3891    -  CDS            KanR: aminoglycoside phosphotransferase; aph(3')-Ia; confers resistance to kanamycin in bacteria or G418 (Geneticin®) in eukaryotes
   4116..4704    +  rep_origin     ori: high-copy-number ColE1/pMB1/pBR322/pUC origin of replication
   4819..5712    -  CDS            LAC4 (fragment): BGAL_KLULA - Experimental evidence at protein level: Swiss-Prot protein existence level 1. From Kluyveromyces lactis (strain ATCC 8585 / CBS 2359 / DSM 70799 / NBRC 1267 / NRRL Y-1140 / WM37) (Yeast) (Candida sphaerica).
   5909..694     +  CDS            superfolder GFP (across the origin): GFP variant that folds robustly even when fused to poorly folded proteins (Pédelacq et al., 2006)
>Addgene plasmid #160142 | pI1-MTU-DO-HIS | addgene full sequence | sequence record 318051 | Addgene NGS Result
GTTCACTGGTGTCGTCCCTATTCTGGTGGAACTGGATGGTGATGTCAACGGTCATAAGTTTTCCGTGCGT
GGCGAGGGTGAAGGTGACGCAACTAATGGTAAACTGACGCTGAAGTTCATCTGTACTACTGGTAAACTGC
CGGTTCCTTGGCCGACTCTGGTAACGACGCTGACTTATGGTGTTCAGTGCTTTGCTCGTTATCCGGACCA
TATGAAGCAGCATGACTTCTTCAAGTCCGCCATGCCGGAAGGCTATGTGCAGGAACGCACGATTTCCTTT
AAGGATGACGGCACGTACAAAACGCGTGCGGAAGTGAAATTTGAAGGCGATACCCTGGTAAACCGCATTG
AGCTGAAAGGCATTGACTTTAAAGAGGACGGCAATATCCTGGGCCATAAGCTGGAATACAATTTTAACAG
CCACAATGTTTACATCACCGCCGATAAACAAAAAAATGGCATTAAAGCGAATTTTAAAATTCGCCACAAC
GTGGAGGATGGCAGCGTGCAGCTGGCTGATCACTACCAGCAAAACACTCCAATCGGTGATGGTCCTGTTC
TGCTGCCAGACAATCACTATCTGAGCACGCAAAGCGTTCTGTCTAAAGATCCGAACGAGAAACGCGATCA
TATGGTTCTGCTGGAGTTCGTAACCGCAGCGGGCATCACGCATGGTATGGATGAACTGTACAAATGACCA
GGCATCAAATAAAACGAAAGGCTCAGTCGAAAGACTGGGCCTTTCGTTTTATCTGTTGTTTGTCGGTGAA
CGCTCTCTACTAGAGTCACACTGGCTCACCTTCGGGTGGGCCTTTCTGCGTTTATAGGTCTCAGCTGGAA
ATCTGCTCGTCAGTGGTGCTCACACTGACGAATCATGTACAGATCATACCGATGACTGCCTGGCGACTCA
CAACTAAGCAAGACAGCCGGAACCAGCGCCGGCGAACACCACTGCATATATGGCATATCACAACAGTCCA
CGTCTCAAGCAGTTACAGAGATGTTACGAACCACTAGTGCACTGCAGTACAAACACAGTCCTTTCCCGCA
ATTTTCTTTTTCTATTACTCTTGGCCTCCTCTAGTACACTCTATATTTTTTTATGCCTCGGTAATGATTT
TCATTTTTTTTTTTCCACCTAGCGGATGACTCTTTTTTTTTCTTAGCGATTGGCATTATCACATAATGAA
TTATACATTATATAAAGTAATGTGATTTCTTCGAAGAATATACTAAAAAATGAGCAGGCAAGATAAACGA
AGGCAAAGATGACAGAGCAGAAAGCCCTAGTAAAGCGTATTACAAATGAAACCAAGATTCAGATTGCGAT
CTCTTTAAAGGGTGGTCCCCTAGCGATAGAGCACTCGATCTTCCCAGAAAAAGAGGCAGAAGCAGTAGCA
GAACAGGCCACACAATCGCAAGTGATTAACGTCCACACAGGTATAGGGTTTCTGGACCATATGATACATG
CTCTGGCCAAGCATTCCGGCTGGTCGCTAATCGTTGAGTGCATTGGTGACTTACACATAGACGACCATCA
CACCACTGAGGACTGCGGGATTGCTCTCGGTCAAGCTTTTAAAGAGGCCCTAGGGGCCGTGCGTGGAGTA
AAAAGGTTTGGATCAGGATTTGCGCCTTTGGATGAGGCACTTTCCAGAGCGGTGGTTGATCTTTCGAACA
GGCCGTACGCAGTTGTCGAACTTGGTTTGCAAAGGGAGAAAGTAGGTGATCTCTCTTGCGAGATGATCCC
GCATTTTCTTGAAAGCTTTGCAGAGGCTAGCAGAATTACCCTCCACGTTGATTGTCTGCGAGGCAAGAAT
GATCATCACCGTAGTGAGAGTGCGTTCAAGGCTCTTGCGGTTGCCATAAGAGAAGCCACCTCGCCCAATG
GTACCAACGATGTTCCCTCCACCAAAGGTGTTCTTATGTAGTGACACCGATTATTTAAAGCTGCTGCATA
CGATATATATACATGTGTATATATGTATACCTATGAATGTCAGTAAGTATGTATACGAACAGTATGATAC
TGAAGATGACAAGGTAATGCATCATTCTATACGTGTCATTCTGAACGAGGCGCGCTTTCCTTTTTTCTTT
TTGCTTTTTCTTTTTTTTTCTCTTGAACTCGACGGATCATAGAGTTGCTTAATTAGCTTGTACATGGCTT
TGTGGTTTCTGCCATAACAAGCTTCGTTACCCAAGGACCAGATAATAATCGAAGGATGATTGACATCTCT
TAGGACAAGTTGGGAAGCTCTGTCTAAGTACGCGACCTCGTACTCTGGATTATCTGATAAGTAATGGGCA
TTAACATCGTAGAGTTTATTTTTGGTATCTGGATATTCAGCCTCCAAGTTCGTATGACGATTAAATGGCT
CTTGAACACCGTGAGTTTCAAGATCTGCCTCATCAATGACCCAGAAGCCTAGTTTATCGAAGAGGTCATA
CACCTTAGGATGGTTTGGATAATGCGAGTTACGAACAGCATTGATGTTAAACTTCTTCATTAGAATCAAG
TCTCTAACAACAAAATCTAATGGCACAGCTCTACCGAACCTTGGATGGTGATCATGCCTGTTGACACCTC
TAAAGAGAATGTCTTTGCCATTAACAGTAATGTTACCGTCCTTCAACTCCACTTGTCTGAAACCAACATG
GTGCTTAATAGATTGAATCACACTGCCATCAGATCCAATTAAATCCAACTGGTACTTGTACAAAGTAGGA
TTTTCTGCGGTCCAATGTTCTGGGGCCTTGACGTTGATCTTGAAAGCTGTTTCTTCGTCCTTTTTGGTCG
AAAAGGAAATAAATTCTTTAGTTGAAAACGTCGTGTTCCCATTCTCCTCGTTCAACAAAGAGCTTGCATC
GTAAACTTTAGATCCATCTTCAGGTTCGTAAAGTGTGAAATTGATGTGATCATAAGAAGAACCCTGGACA
TCAACTTTCACAGAAAGCTCTGCATCCTGATACTGAGAGTCCACAAAAGTTGTAGTGACCCTAACGTCTT
CAATATGGGCCTTCGGCGCGCCTCAGCCGAGCGGCCGCGTGTTACAACCAATTAACCAATTCTGATTAGA
AAAACTCATCGAGCATCAAATGAAACTGCAATTTATTCATATCAGGATTATCAATACCATATTTTTGAAA
AAGCCGTTTCTGTAATGAAGGAGAAAACTCACCGAGGCAGTTCCATAGGATGGCAAGATCCTGGTATCGG
TCTGCGATTCCGACTCGTCCAACATCAATACAACCTATTAATTTCCCCTCGTCAAAAATAAGGTTATCAA
GTGAGAAATCACCATGAGTGACGACTGAATCCGGTGAGAATGGCAAAAGCTTATGCATTTCTTTCCAGAC
TTGTTCAACAGGCCAGCCATTACGCTCGTCATCAAAATCACTCGCATCAACCAAACCGTTATTCATTCGT
GATTGCGCCTGAGCGAGGCGAAATACGCGATCGCTGTTAAAAGGACAATTACAAACAGGAATCGAATGCA
ACCGGCGCAGGAACACTGCCAGCGCATCAACAATATTTTCACCTGAATCAGGATATTCTTCTAATACCTG
GAATGCTGTTTTCCCGGGGATCGCAGTGGTGAGTAACCATGCATCATCAGGAGTACGGATAAAATGCTTG
ATGGTCGGAAGAGGCATAAATTCCGTCAGCCAGTTTAGTCTGACCATCTCATCTGTAACATCATTGGCAA
CGCTACCTTTGCCATGTTTCAGAAACAACTCTGGCGCATCGGGCTTCCCATACAATCGATAGATTGTCGC
ACCTGATTGCCCGACATTATCGCGAGCCCATTTATACCCATATAAATCAGCATCCATGTTGGAATTTAAT
CGCGGCCTGGAGCAAGACGTTTCCCGTTGAATATGGCTCATAACACCCCTTGTATTACTGTTTATGTAAG
CAGACAGTTTTATTGTTCATGATGATATATTTTTATCTTGTGCAATGTAACATCAGAGATTTTGAGACAC
AACGTGGCTTTGTTGAATAAATCGAACTTTTGCTGAGTTGAAGGATCAGTCATGACCAAAATCCCTTAAC
GTGAGTTTTCGTTCCACTGAGCGTCAGACCCCGTAGAAAAGATCAAAGGATCTTCTTGAGATCCTTTTTT
TCTGCGCGTAATCTGCTGCTTGCAAACAAAAAAACCACCGCTACCAGCGGTGGTTTGTTTGCCGGATCAA
GAGCTACCAACTCTTTTTCCGAAGGTAACTGGCTTCAGCAGAGCGCAGATACCAAATACTGTTCTTCTAG
TGTAGCCGTAGTTAGGCCACCACTTCAAGAACTCTGTAGCACCGCCTACATACCTCGCTCTGCTAATCCT
GTTACCAGTGGCTGCTGCCAGTGGCGATAAGTCGTGTCTTACCGGGTTGGACTCAAGACGATAGTTACCG
GATAAGGCGCAGCGGTCGGGCTGAACGGGGGGTTCGTGCACACAGCCCAGCTTGGAGCGAACGACCTACA
CCGAACTGAGATACCTACAGCGTGAGCTATGAGAAAGCGCCACGCTTCCCGAAGGGAGAAAGGCGGACAG
GTATCCGGTAAGCGGCAGGGTCGGAACAGGAGAGCGCACGAGGGAGCTTCCAGGGGGAAACGCCTGGTAT
CTTTATAGTCCTGTCGGGTTTCGCCACCTCTGACTTGAGCGTCGATTTTTGTGATGCTCGTCAGGGGGGC
GGAGCCTATGGAAAAACGCCAGCAACGCGGCCTTTTTACGGTTCCTGGCCTTTTGCTGGCCTTTTGCTCA
CATGTTCTTTCCTGCGTTATCCCCTGATTCTGTGGATAACCGTGCGGCCGCCCCTTTCAGGCGCGCCGAA
AGTGATTGAAGAACCCTCAAACTTGCTGGATATTTCCTTACCCTTGACCTTTAGGCTTTCAATTTTACCC
AACAATTTGTCCAAGACAAATTGCAATCCACTGGATTCAACTGAGACATAACGTTTACCGTCGTTGATCT
TGGTAGGTTTTTCTGCTGTCTCTGTAACAAAATCTGGTACCTTTAATGGAAGTTCGGCTTGGCCCCAGGC
AATTTCATGACCTGCCTTTAGAACACCAGCATCATCCTTTAACACGGCAACAACATAAGTGGTATCAGAA
GGAATAGTAACAGATTCTTCTGGCTTTAAAGCTGGAACGTCGATTGTCTTTCCCGTGTCCTTGTCGATAA
ACAATAAGTGATCTGTCGTAATGAAGTCGTGCTTATTTGTGATTGTTACAGATCCGTGCGCAATTTTAAT
ATGAACGGGTTCAATAACCTTCTTATACTCTACAAGGCCCGGAGTAGGATTATGCTCACTGTTACACAAA
CCATCCATGATGAACACTCCGTCATGAACCTCTTCCTTAAAGTCACCACCATAAGCATAAGCTTTATGCA
ACTTACCATCTGCAGTACTAACATCTTCGAATTCAATACCGTGATTTGCCCATTCCCAGATAAAGCCACC
TTGGTAAAACTTCTCCTTGTAGAACAACTCTTGATATTCTTTCAAAGAACCCGGGCCGTTACCCATTGCA
TGACCGTACTCACACAAGATCAAAGGCTTTTCAAACTTACCATTTTCATCAGTGTGGTTCTTCCTCCACC
TTTCCATAATTTCAAATGTTGGGTACATGAAACTAAAGATATCTGCACTCAAAGCGTTCAAGTCACCCTC
ATAATGCACCAGTCTGGTAGGATCCAATTGCTTAAGAATTCGCATCTAGACTGATGAGACGAACGTGAGA
CCGAAAGTGAAACGTGATTTCATGCGTCATTTTGAACATTTTGTAAATCTTATTTAATAATGTGTGCGGC
AATTCACATTTAATTTATGAATGTTTTCTTAACATCGCGGCAACTCAAGAAACGGCAGGTTCGGATCTTA
GCTACTAGAGAAAGAGGAGAAATACTAGATGCGTAAAGGCGAAGAGCT
